>Addgene plasmid #243728 | pJH122 | addgene full sequence | sequence record 489310 | Addgene NGS Result
GTCGACGGATCGGGAGATCTCCCGATCCCCTATGGTGCACTCTCAGTACAATCTGCTCTGATGCCGCATA
GTTAAGCCAGTATCTGCTCCCTGCTTGTGTGTTGGAGGTCGCTGAGTAGTGCGCGAGCAAAATTTAAGCT
ACAACAAGGCAAGGCTTGACCGACAATTGCATGAAGAATCTGCTTAGGGTTAGGCGTTTTGCGCTGCTTC
GCGATGTACGGGCCAGATATACGCGTTGACATTGATTATTGACTAGTTATTAATAGTAATCAATTACGGG
GTCATTAGTTCATAGCCCATATATGGAGTTCCGCGTTACATAACTTACGGTAAATGGCCCGCCTGGCTGA
CCGCCCAACGACCCCCGCCCATTGACGTCAATAATGACGTATGTTCCCATAGTAACGCCAATAGGGACTT
TCCATTGACGTCAATGGGTGGAGTATTTACGGTAAACTGCCCACTTGGCAGTACATCAAGTGTATCATAT
GCCAAGTACGCCCCCTATTGACGTCAATGACGGTAAATGGCCCGCCTGGCATTATGCCCAGTACATGACC
TTATGGGACTTTCCTACTTGGCAGTACATCTACGTATTAGTCATCGCTATTACCATGGTGATGCGGTTTT
GGCAGTACATCAATGGGCGTGGATAGCGGTTTGACTCACGGGGATTTCCAAGTCTCCACCCCATTGACGT
CAATGGGAGTTTGTTTTGGCACCAAAATCAACGGGACTTTCCAAAATGTCGTAACAACTCCGCCCCATTG
ACGCAAATGGGCGGTAGGCGTGTACGGTGGGAGGTCTATATAAGCAGCGCGTTTTGCCTGTACTGGGTCT
CTCTGGTTAGACCAGATCTGAGCCTGGGAGCTCTCTGGCTAACTAGGGAACCCACTGCTTAAGCCTCAAT
AAAGCTTGCCTTGAGTGCTTCAAGTAGTGTGTGCCCGTCTGTTGTGTGACTCTGGTAACTAGAGATCCCT
CAGACCCTTTTAGTCAGTGTGGAAAATCTCTAGCAGTGGCGCCCGAACAGGGACTTGAAAGCGAAAGGGA
AACCAGAGGAGCTCTCTCGACGCAGGACTCGGCTTGCTGAAGCGCGCACGGCAAGAGGCGAGGGGCGGCG
ACTGGTGAGTACGCCAAAAATTTTGACTAGCGGAGGCTAGAAGGAGAGAGATGGGTGCGAGAGCGTCAGT
ATTAAGCGGGGGAGAATTAGATCGCGATGGGAAAAAATTCGGTTAAGGCCAGGGGGAAAGAAAAAATATA
AATTAAAACATATAGTATGGGCAAGCAGGGAGCTAGAACGATTCGCAGTTAATCCTGGCCTGTTAGAAAC
ATCAGAAGGCTGTAGACAAATACTGGGACAGCTACAACCATCCCTTCAGACAGGATCAGAAGAACTTAGA
TCATTATATAATACAGTAGCAACCCTCTATTGTGTGCATCAAAGGATAGAGATAAAAGACACCAAGGAAG
CTTTAGACAAGATAGAGGAAGAGCAAAACAAAAGTAAGACCACCGCACAGCAAGCGGCCGCTGATCTTCA
GACCTGGAGGAGGAGATATGAGGGACAATTGGAGAAGTGAATTATATAAATATAAAGTAGTAAAAATTGA
ACCATTAGGAGTAGCACCCACCAAGGCAAAGAGAAGAGTGGTGCAGAGAGAAAAAAGAGCAGTGGGAATA
GGAGCTTTGTTCCTTGGGTTCTTGGGAGCAGCAGGAAGCACTATGGGCGCAGCGTCAATGACGCTGACGG
TACAGGCCAGACAATTATTGTCTGGTATAGTGCAGCAGCAGAACAATTTGCTGAGGGCTATTGAGGCGCA
ACAGCATCTGTTGCAACTCACAGTCTGGGGCATCAAGCAGCTCCAGGCAAGAATCCTGGCTGTGGAAAGA
TACCTAAAGGATCAACAGCTCCTGGGGATTTGGGGTTGCTCTGGAAAACTCATTTGCACCACTGCTGTGC
CTTGGAATGCTAGTTGGAGTAATAAATCTCTGGAACAGATTTGGAATCACACGACCTGGATGGAGTGGGA
CAGAGAAATTAACAATTACACAAGCTTAATACACTCCTTAATTGAAGAATCGCAAAACCAGCAAGAAAAG
AATGAACAAGAATTATTGGAATTAGATAAATGGGCAAGTTTGTGGAATTGGTTTAACATAACAAATTGGC
TGTGGTATATAAAATTATTCATAATGATAGTAGGAGGCTTGGTAGGTTTAAGAATAGTTTTTGCTGTACT
TTCTATAGTGAATAGAGTTAGGCAGGGATATTCACCATTATCGTTTCAGACCCACCTCCCAACCCCGAGG
GGACCCGACAGGCCCGAAGGAATAGAAGAAGAAGGTGGAGAGAGAGACAGAGACAGATCCATTCGATTAG
TGAACGGATCGGCACTGCGTGCGCCAATTCTGCAGACAAATGGCAGTATTCATCCACAATTTTAAAAGAA
AAGGGGGGATTGGGGGGTACAGTGCAGGGGAAAGAATAGTAGACATAATAGCAACAGACATACAAACTAA
AGAATTACAAAAACAAATTACAAAAATTCAAAATTTTCGGGTTTATTACAGGGACAGCAGAGATCCAGTT
TGGTTAATTAGCTAGCGATGCGGGGAGGCGGCCCAAAGGGAGATCCGACTCGTCTGAGGGCGAAGGCGAA
GACGCGGAAGAGGCCGCAGAGCCGGCAGCAGGCCGCGGGAAGGAAGGTCCGCTGGATTGAGGGCCGAAGG
GACGTAGCAGAAGGACGTCCCGCGCAGAATCCAGGTGGCAACACAGGCGAGCAGCCAAGGAAAGGACGAT
GATTTCCCCGACAACACCACGGAATTGTCAGTGCCCAACAGCCGAGCCCCTGTCCAGCAGCGGGCAAGGC
AGGCGGCGATGAGTTCCGCCGTGGCAATAGGGAGGGGGAAAGCGAAAGTCCCGGAAAGGAGCTGACAGGT
GGTGGCAATGCCCCAACCAGTGGGGGTTGCGTCAGCAAACACAGTGCACACCACGCCACGTTGCCTGACA
ACGGGCCACAACTCCTCATAAAGAGACAGCAACCAGGATTTATACAAGGAGGAGAAAATGAAAGCCATAC
GGGAAGCAATAGCATGATACAAAGGCATTAAAGCAGCGTATCCACATAGCGTAAAAGGAGCAACATAGTT
AAGAATACCAGTCAATCTTTCACAAATTTTGTAATCCAGAGGTTGATTACCGATAAGCTTGATATCGAAT
TCTTAACTGGCACCGGGCTTGCGGGTCATGCACCAGGTGCGCGGTCCTTCGGGCACCTCGACGTCGGCGG
TGACGGTGAAGCCGAGCCGCTCGTAGAAGGGGAGGTTGCGGGGCGCGGAGGTCTCCAGGAAGGCGGGCAC
CCCGGCGCGCTCGGCCGCCTCCACTCCGGGGAGCACGACGGCGCTGCCCAGACCCTTGCCCTGGTGGTCG
GGCGAGACGCCGACGGTGGCCAGGAACCACGCGGGCTCCTTGGGCCGGTGCGGCGCCAGGAGGCCTTCCA
TCTGTTGCTGCGCGGCCAGCCGGGAACCGCTCAACTCGGCCATGCGCGGGCCGATCTCGGCGAACACCGC
CCCCGCTTCGACGCTCTCCGGCGTGGTCCAGACCGCCACGGCGGCGCCGTCGTCCGCGACCCACACCTTG
CCGATGTCGAGCCCGACGCGCGTGAGGAAGAGTTCTTGCAGCTCGGTGACCCGCTCGATGTGGCGGTCCG
GATCGACGGTGTGGCGCGTGGCGGGGTAGTCGGCGAACGCGGCGGCGAGGGTGCGTACGGCCCTGGGGAC
GTCGTCGCGGGTGGCGAGGCGCACCGTGGGCTTGTACTCGGTCATGGTGGTACCCCCTGGGGAGAGAGGT
CGGTGATTCGGTCAACGAGGGAGCCGACTGCCGACGTGCGCTCCGGAGGCTTGCAGAATGCGGAACACCG
CGCGGGCAGGAACAGGGCCCACACTACCGCCCCACACCCCGCCTCCCGCACCGCCCCTTCCCGGCCGCTG
CTCTCGGCGCGCCCTGCTGAGCAGCCGCTATTGGCCACAGCCCATCGCGGTCGGCGCGCTGCCATTGCTC
CCTGGCGCTGTCCGTCTGCGAGGGTACTAGTGAGACGTGCGGCTTCCGTTTGTCACGTCCGGCACGCCGC
GAACCGCAAGGAACCTTCCCGACTTAGGGGCGGAGCAGGAAGCGTCGCCGGGGGGCCCACAAGGGTAGCG
GCGAAGATCCGGGTGACGCTGCGAACGGACGTGAAGAATGTGCGAGACCCAGGGTCGGCGCCGCTGCGTT
TCCCGGAACCACGCCCAGAGCAGCCGCGTCCCTGCGCAAACCCAGGGCTGCCTTGGAAAAGGCGCAAATC
GATTGCAAAGATGGATAAAGTTTTAAACAGAGAGGAATCTTTGCAGCTAATGGACCTTCTAGGTCTTGAA
AGGAGTGGGAATTGGCTCCGGTGCCCGTCAGTGGGCAGAGCGCACATCGCCCACAGTCCCCGAGAAGTTG
GGGGGAGGGGTCGGCAATTGAACCGGTGCCTAGAGAAGGTGGCGCGGGGTAAACTGGGAAAGTGATGTCG
TGTACTGGCTCCGCCTTTTTCCCGAGGGTGGGGGAGAACCGTATATAAGTGCAGTAGTCGCCGTGAACGT
TCTTTTTCGCAACGGGTTTGCCGCCAGAACACAGGTAAGTGCCGTGTGTGGTTCCCGCGGGCCTGGCCTC
TTTACGGGTTATGGCCCTTGCGTGCCTTGAATTACTTCCACCTGGCTGCAGTACGTGATTCTTGATCCCG
AGCTTCGGGTTGGAAGTGGGTGGGAGAGTTCGAGGCCTTGCGCTTAAGGAGCCCCTTCGCCTCGTGCTTG
AGTTGAGGCCTGGCCTGGGCGCTGGGGCCGCCGCGTGCGAATCTGGTGGCACCTTCGCGCCTGTCTCGCT
GCTTTCGATAAGTCTCTAGCCATTTAAAATTTTTGATGACCTGCTGCGACGCTTTTTTTCTGGCAAGATA
GTCTTGTAAATGCGGGCCAAGATCTGCACACTGGTATTTCGGTTTTTGGGGCCGCGGGCGGCGACGGGGC
CCGTGCGTCCCAGCGCACATGTTCGGCGAGGCGGGGCCTGCGAGCGCGGCCACCGAGAATCGGACGGGGG
TAGTCTCAAGCTGGCCGGCCTGCTCTGGTGCCTGGCCTCGCGCCGCCGTGTATCGCCCCGCCCTGGGCGG
CAAGGCTGGCCCGGTCGGCACCAGTTGCGTGAGCGGAAAGATGGCCGCTTCCCGGCCCTGCTGCAGGGAG
CTCAAAATGGAGGACGCGGCGCTCGGGAGAGCGGGCGGGTGAGTCACCCACACAAAGGAAAAGGGCCTTT
CCGTCCTCAGCCGTCGCTTCATGTGACTCCACGGAGTACCGGGCGCCGTCCAGGCACCTCGATTAGTTCT
CGAGCTTTTGGAGTACGTCGTCTTTAGGTTGGGGGGAGGGGTTTTATGCGATGGAGTTTCCCCACACTGA
GTGGGTGGAGACTGAAGTTAGGCCAGCTTGGCACTTGATGTAATTCTCCTTGGAATTTGCCCTTTTTGAG
TTTGGATCTTGGTTCATTCTCAAGCCTCAGACAGTGGTTCAAAGTTTTTTTCTTCCATTTCAGGTGTCGT
GACCTGCAGGATCGTGCGGGACGTGGACGGAAGAAAAAAGAGAGTGAGCGAGCGCCGGAATCAGCCCGGC
GTGGAGTGCGGACCCGCGGTAGTGCCAGGGGGCGAAGGCGGCGGTGGTGAGGAAGATACTTTGGTTAGTG
ACCACATCGCAGCATGTTGAGTCAAGTTTACCGCTGTGGGTTCCAGCCCTTCAACCAACATCTTCTGCCC
TGGGTCAAGTGTACAACCGTCTTCAGATCTCATTGTATCCAGCCTTCAGTAATCAGACATGTTCGTTCTT
GGAGCAACATCCCGTTTATCACTGTACCCCTCAGTCGTACACATGGCAAGTCCTTCGCCCACCGCAGTGA
GCTGAAGCATGCCAAGAGAATCGTGGTGAAGCTCGGCAGTGCCGTGGTGACCCGAGGGGATGAATGTGGC
CTGGCCCTGGGGCGCTTGGCATCTGGTAGTCCGGCTGGTTCACCGACGTCCACTGAAGAAGGCACTAGCG
AAAGTGCTACACCAGAATCCGGTCCCGGCACCTCTACTGAACCTAGCGAAGGTAGTGCTCCTGGATCTCC
TGCCGGCTCACCCACCTCAACGGAAGAAGGAACTAGCACCGAATCATCTGAAGGTTCCGCGCCTGGAACA
AGCACCGAACCAAGCGAAGGAAGCGCCCCTGGAACAAGCGAGAGCGCTACGCCGGAGAGCGGCCCGGGAA
GTGAACCCGCAACCAGCGGCTCCGAGACTCCCGGCAGCGAACCTGCAACTAGTGGTTCTGAAACTCCTGG
TAGCCCCGCAGGATCACCCACCAGCACCGAGGAAGGGACGTCCGAATCCGCTACTCCAGAGTCAGGGCCA
GGGACCTCTACCGAACCTTCCGAGGGTTCTGCTCCAGGAACCTCTACAGAACCTTCCGAGGGTAGCGCCC
CAGGTTCCCCAGCTGGCTCCCCTACGTCTACCGAGGAAGGCACTTCAACCGAACCATCAGAAGGATCCGC
CCCAGGCACTTCAACCGAGCCCAGTGAAGGATCTGCCCCAGGAACAAGTGAGAGTGCCACTCCTGAGTCA
GGGCCTGGAACATCCACGGAACCGTCAGAAGGCTCCGCTCCTGGCACCAGTGAGTCAGCCACCCCGGAGT
CAGGCCCCGGTAGTGAGCCGGCTACTAGTGGGTCTGAGACCCCCGGAACATCCACTGAGCCTTCTGAAGG
AAGCGCACCTGGCACTAGTACGGAGCCTTCCGAGGGGAGCGCTCCTGGGACATCAGAGTCTGCAACACCA
GAGTCCGGGCCCGGTACGTCTGAGAGTGCTACACCCGAAAGTGGACCTGGGTCCCCAGCAGGCAGTCCGA
CTTCTACTGAAGAGGGCACAAGCGAATCCGCCACACCCGAGTCTGGCCCCGGTTCTGAGCCAGCCACTAG
CGGCTCAGAAACTCCTGGCACTTCCGAGTCAGCTACTCCCGAGTCTGGACCTGGGACGTCAACTGAACCT
TCAGAAGGCTCCGCCCCGGGTACCTCAACCGAGCCCAGCGAGGGATCTGCGCCTGGCACTTCAACCGAAC
CAAGCGAGGGATCAGCTCCAGGAACATCAACCGAGCCGAGTGAAGGCAGCGCTCCCGGCACTTCAACTGA
ACCCTCTGAAGGCAGTGCCCCCGGTACTAGTACAGAACCTAGCGAAGGGTCTGCACCTGGGTCCCCGGCC
GGTTCCCCTACAAGTACGGAAGAAGGAACAAGCACTGAGCCCTCAGAGGGAAGCGCTCCCGGAACAAGTG
AAAGCGCCACCCCAGAGTCTGGGCCAGGATCAGAACCCGCTACTTCAGGGTCTGAAACACCAGGAACATC
CGAATCAGCCACGCCAGAGTCCGGACCGGGATCAGAACCTGCGACAAGTGGATCAGAAACCCCTGGAACC
TCTGAGTCAGCTACACCTGAAAGCGGTCCTGGAACGTCTACAGAGCCCTCTGAGGGGTCTGCTCCCGGGA
CAAGTGAATCTGCCACGCCAGAGTCCGGACCTGGATCACCTGCCGGCTCACCAACGTCCACTGAAGAAGG
CAGCCCTGCTGGGTCTCCAACAAGCACCGAGGAAGGGTCCCCAGCTGGCTCACCTACAAGCACCGAGGAA
GGAACATCTGAGAGCGCAACGCCTGAGTCTGGCCCAGGCACGTCTACTGAACCATCTGAGGGTAGCGCTC
CCGGAACTTCAGAGTCAGCGACTCCTGAGTCCGGCCCTGGGTCAGAACCCGCCACAAGTGGGAGCGAGAC
GCCTGGCACTTCTGAATCTGCTACCCCCGAATCAGGCCCTGGCAGTGAGCCAGCTACTTCCGGTTCAGAA
ACACCAGGCACCAGTGAATCCGCCACTCCTGAGTCCGGCCCGGGAACATCCACAGAACCATCCGAGGGAT
CTGCTCCCGGCTCTCCTGCAGGCAGCCCTACATCCACGGAAGAAGGAACTAGCGAATCTGCCACTCCAGA
ATCCGGGCCTGGCTCTGAACCCGCCACCTCAGGAAGTGAAACTCCCGGGACATCCGAGTCCGCTACGCCA
GAAAGCGGGCCCGGATCTCCTGCATGATTAGTCTGCTGAAACAAGCCGCCTGAACGCGTTAAGTCGACAA
AGAGCCAGGAAAACCCGGGAATTTTCCAAAAGGTCTTCACGTTAAACTTGTCTTATCTCAGGAGAGAGCC
CGCTCTTGTCTCCCAGTTCCTGGTAGGGTCTGCCTGTTGGAAAGTGTACCTGGATGCTTCTGGGCTCCGT
TTGGCAATAGCAGTCTTGGCTGATGTGCACAGTCTGGCTCCCAGCTCACCCTTTTTTTTTAAAGTAAGAA
AATAGTTGCTACCGATAGGGACTTTGCCAAGTCCAATTATCTTCTAGGATTGAAAGGTGCATTTTCCCCA
TAAAAAAGGCGAGGAAAACCCATGGCTGCTTTGTGTCACCTCAGTGACTTACAGTCCCCCTTGGCATTTA
GTTGGTACTAGAGCCAGTCATCCTTAACAAATCTTTTCACATTTTATTTCTTTCACATGTAGTCATCTTC
AAAAAGGAAAGATTTGGAATTTTAGAAAAGGGGCAACTCTTCTTTTTAGCATTCTCATCAGAAAGTCACA
AAAATCGATGGAATCATTTCCACTGGGAAGATTGACCTTTTGTATTTATTTGTGGGGTAAATTAATAAGC
ATTCCAGATGCTTGCAGCTTCCTGCATCCAGGAGATGCTGTGTTCCCCGTGATGCAGCTGGAACCCAAGC
TGCAGCAGGAGATGCAAGTTTCAGGATGTTCCCCACTGAGCTGGAGGAATATCTACAGCAGTGATGCTTG
AAATTTTTGTATGAATTATTTTGTCGTCCTACCCTTTTCCTCCAAAACAAAAATTAGAGGATTATTTTAA
TACTTTGGATTCTTCCCCCTTTTTTGAGATTAATTAACTTTAAGACCAATGACTTACAAGGCAGCTGTAG
ATCTTAGCCACTTTTTAAAAGAAAAGGGGGGACTGGAAGGGCTAATTCACTCCCAACGAAGACAAGATAT
CCTTGATCTGTGGATCTACCACACACAAGGCTACTTCCCTGATTGGCAGAACTACACACCAGGGCCAGGG
ATCAGATATCCACTGACCTTTGGATGGTGCTACAAGCTAGTACCAGTTGAGCAAGAGAAGGTAGAAGAAG
CCAATGAAGGAGAGAACACCCGCTTGTTACACCCTGTGAGCCTGCATGGGATGGATGACCCGGAGAGAGA
AGTATTAGAGTGGAGGTTTGACAGCCGCCTAGCATTTCATCACATGGCCCGAGAGCTGCATCCGGACTGT
ACTGGGTCTCTCTGGTTAGACCAGATCTGAGCCTGGGAGCTCTCTGGCTAACTAGGGAACCCACTGCTTA
AGCCTCAATAAAGCTTGCCTTGAGTGCTTCAAGTAGTGTGTGCCCGTCTGTTGTGTGACTCTGGTAACTA
GAGATCCCTCAGACCCTTTTAGTCAGTGTGGAAAATCTCTAGCAGGGCCCGTTTAAACCCGCTGATCAGC
CTCGACTGTGCCTTCTAGTTGCCAGCCATCTGTTGTTTGCCCCTCCCCCGTGCCTTCCTTGACCCTGGAA
GGTGCCACTCCCACTGTCCTTTCCTAATAAAATGAGGAAATTGCATCGCATTGTCTGAGTAGGTGTCATT
CTATTCTGGGGGGTGGGGTGGGGCAGGACAGCAAGGGGGAGGATTGGGAAGACAATAGCAGGCATGCTGG
GGATGCGGTGGGCTCTATGGCTTCTGAGGCGGAAAGAACCAGCTGGGGCTCTAGGGGGTATCCCC
[124 nt withheld, positions 9866-9989]
C
[91 nt withheld, positions 9991-10081]
A
[49 nt withheld, positions 10083-10131]
CCTTTGACGTTGGAGTCCACGTTCTTT
[37 nt withheld, positions 10159-10195]
ACCCTATCTCGGTCTATTCTTTTGATTTATAAGGGATTTTGCCGATTTCGGCCTATTGGTTAAAAAATGA
GCTGATTTAACAAAAATTTAACGCGAATTAATTCTGTGGAATGTGTGTCAGTTAGGGTGTGGAAAGTCCC
CAGGCTCCCCAGCAGGCAGAAGTATGCAAAGCATGCATCTCAATTAGTCAGCAACCAGGTGTGGAAAGTC
CCCAGGCTCCCCAGCAGGCAGAAGTATGCAAAGCATGCATCTCAATTAGTCAGCAACCATAGTCCCGCCC
CTAACTCCGCCCATCCCGCCCCTAACTCCGCCCAGTTCCGCCCATTCTCCGCCCCATGGCTGACTAATTT
TTTTTATTTATGCAGAGGCCGAGGCCGCCTCTGCCTCTGAGCTATTCCAGAAGTAGTGAGGAGGCTTTTT
TGGAGGCCTAGGCTTTTGCAAAAAGCTCCCGGGAGCTTGTATATCCATTTTCGGATCTGATCAGCACGTG
TTGACAATTAATCATCGGCATAGTATATCGGCATAGTATAATACGACAAGGTGAGGAACTAAACCATGGC
CAAGTTGACCAGTGCCGTTCCGGTGCTCACCGCGCGCGACGTCGCCGGAGCGGTCGAGTTCTGGACCGAC
CGGCTCGGGTTCTCCCGGGACTTCGTGGAGGACGACTTCGCCGGTGTGGTCCGGGACGACGTGACCCTGT
TCATCAGCGCGGTCCAGGACCAGGTGGTGCCGGACAACACCCTGGCCTGGGTGTGGGTGCGCGGCCTGGA
CGAGCTGTACGCCGAGTGGTCGGAGGTCGTGTCCACGAACTTCCGGGACGCCTCCGGGCCGGCCATGACC
GAGATCGGCGAGCAGCCGTGGGGGCGGGAGTTCGCCCTGCGCGACCCGGCCGGCAACTGCGTGCACTTCG
TGGCCGAGGAGCAGGACTGACACGTGCTACGAGATTTCGATTCCACCGCCGCCTTCTATGAAAGGTTGGG
CTTCGGAATCGTTTTCCGGGACGCCGGCTGGATGATCCTCCAGCGCGGGGATCTCATGCTGGAGTTCTTC
GCCCACCCCAACTTGTTTATTGCAGCTTATAATGGTTACAAATAAAGCAATAGCATCACAAATTTCACAA
ATAAAGCATTTTTTTCACTGCATTCTAGTTGTGGTTTGTCCAAACTCATCAATGTATCTTATCATGTCTG
TATACCGTCGACCTCTAGCTAGAGCTTGGCGTAATCATGGTCATAGCTGTTTCCTGTGTGAAATTGTTAT
CCGCTCACAATTCCACACAACATACGAGCCGGAAGCATAAAGTGTAAAGCCTGGGGTGCCTAATGAGTGA
GCTAACTCACATTAATTGCGTTGCGCTCACTGCCCGCTTTCCAGTCGGGAAACCTGTCGTGCCAGCTGCA
TTAATGAATCGGCCAACGCGCGGGGAGAGGCGGTTTGCGTATTGGGCGCTCTTCCGCTTCCTCGCTCACT
GACTCGCTGCGCTCGGTCGTTCGGCTGCGGCGAGCGGTATCAGCTCACTCAAAGGCGGTAATACGGTTAT
CCACAGAATCAGGGGATAACGCAGGAAAGAACATGTGAGCAAAAGGCCAGCAAAAGGCCAGGAACCGTAA
AAAGGCCGCGTTGCTGGCGTTTTTCCATAGGCTCCGCCCCCCTGACGAGCATCACAAAAATCGACGCTCA
AGTCAGAGGTGGCGAAACCCGACAGGACTATAAAGATACCAGGCGTTTCCCCCTGGAAGCTCCCTCGTGC
GCTCTCCTGTTCCGACCCTGCCGCTTACCGGATACCTGTCCGCCTTTCTCCCTTCGGGAAGCGTGGCGCT
TTCTCATAGCTCACGCTGTAGGTATCTCAGTTCGGTGTAGGTCGTTCGCTCCAAGCTGGGCTGTGTGCAC
GAACCCCCCGTTCAGCCCGACCGCTGCGCCTTATCCGGTAACTATCGTCTTGAGTCCAACCCGGTAAGAC
ACGACTTATCGCCACTGGCAGCAGCCACTGGTAACAGGATTAGCAGAGCGAGGTATGTAGGCGGTGCTAC
AGAGTTCTTGAAGTGGTGGCCTAACTACGGCTACACTAGAAGAACAGTATTTGGTATCTGCGCTCTGCTG
AAGCCAGTTACCTTCGGAAAAAGAGTTGGTAGCTCTTGATCCGGCAAACAAACCACCGCTGGTAGCGGTG
GTTTTTTTGTTTGCAAGCAGCAGATTACGCGCAGAAAAAAAGGATCTCAAGAAGATCCTTTGATCTTTTC
TACGGGGTCTGACGCTCAGTGGAACGAAAACTCACGTTAAGGGATTTTGGTCATGAGATTATCAAAAAGG
ATCTTCACCTAGATCCTTTTAAATTAAAAATGAAGTTTTAAATCAATCTAAAGTATATATGAGTAAACTT
GGTCTGACAGTTACCAATGCTTAATCAGTGAGGCACCTATCTCAGCGATCTGTCTATTTCGTTCATCCAT
AGTTGCCTGACTCCCCGTCGTGTAGATAACTACGATACGGGAGGGCTTACCATCTGGCCCCAGTGCTGCA
ATGATACCGCGAGACCCACGCTCACCGGCTCCAGATTTATCAGCAATAAACCAGCCAGCCGGAAGGGCCG
AGCGCAGAAGTGGTCCTGCAACTTTATCCGCCTCCATCCAGTCTATTAATTGTTGCCGGGAAGCTAGAGT
AAGTAGTTCGCCAGTTAATAGTTTGCGCAACGTTGTTGCCATTGCTACAGGCATCGTGGTGTCACGCTCG
TCGTTTGGTATGGCTTCATTCAGCTCCGGTTCCCAACGATCAAGGCGAGTTACATGATCCCCCATGTTGT
GCAAAAAAGCGGTTAGCTCCTTCGGTCCTCCGATCGTTGTCAGAAGTAAGTTGGCCGCAGTGTTATCACT
CATGGTTATGGCAGCACTGCATAATTCTCTTACTGTCATGCCATCCGTAAGATGCTTTTCTGTGACTGGT
GAGTACTCAACCAAGTCATTCTGAGAATAGTGTATGCGGCGACCGAGTTGCTCTTGCCCGGCGTCAATAC
GGGATAATACCGCGCCACATAGCAGAACTTTAAAAGTGCTCATCATTGGAAAACGTTCTTCGGGGCGAAA
ACTCTCAAGGATCTTACCGCTGTTGAGATCCAGTTCGATGTAACCCACTCGTGCACCCAACTGATCTTCA
GCATCTTTTACTTTCACCAGCGTTTCTGGGTGAGCAAAAACAGGAAGGCAAAATGCCGCAAAAAAGGGAA
TAAGGGCGACACGGAAATGTTGAATACTCATACTCTTCCTTTTTCAATATTATTGAAGCATTTATCAGGG
TTATTGTCTCATGAGCGGATACATATTTGAATGTATTTAGAAAAATAAACAAATAGGGGTTCCGCGCACA
TTTCCCCGAAAAGTGCCACCTGAC
Features (pLannotate 1.2.2; 34 found; start..end, strand, type, name):
     31..83      -  misc_feature   bom (fragment): basis of mobility region from pBR322
    238..617     +  enhancer       CMV enhancer: human cytomegalovirus immediate early enhancer
    618..817     +  promoter       CMV promoter: human cytomegalovirus (CMV) immediate early promoter
    835..1015    +  LTR            5' LTR (truncated): truncated 5' long terminal repeat (LTR) from HIV-1
   1062..1187    +  misc_feature   HIV-1 Ψ: packaging signal of human immunodeficiency virus type 1
   1171..1534    +  CDS            HIV-1 gag (fragment): gag protein from human immunodeficiency virus 1; gag
   1680..1913    +  misc_feature   RRE: The Rev response element (RRE) of HIV-1 allows for Rev-dependent mRNA export from the nucleus to the cytoplasm.
   2290..2390    +  CDS            Rev (fragment): human immunodeficiency virus 1 (HIV-1) Rev protein; rev; enhances nuclear export of unspliced and incompletely spliced viral mRNAs
   2440..2557    +  misc_feature   cPPT/CTS: central polypurine tract and central termination sequence of HIV-1
   2610..3198    -  misc_feature   WPRE: woodchuck hepatitis virus posttranscriptional regulatory element
   3201..3222    -  misc_feature   MCS (fragment): pBluescript multiple cloning site
   3229..3825    -  CDS            PuroR (fragment): puromycin N-acetyltransferase; pac from Streptomyces; confers resistance to puromycin
   3837..4337    -  promoter       hPGK promoter: human phosphoglycerate kinase 1 promoter
   4351..4417    +  CDS            small t antigen (fragment): SV40 (simian virus 40) small t antigen
   4424..5602    +  promoter       EF-1α promoter: strong constitutive promoter for human elongation factor EF-1α
   5754..6044    +  CDS            ALDH18A1 (fragment): P5CS_HUMAN - Also known as GSAS, P5CS, PYCS. Experimental evidence at protein level: Swiss-Prot protein existence level 1. Bifunctional enzyme that converts glutamate to glutamate 5- semialdehyde, an intermediate in the biosynthesis of proline, ornithine and arginine. From Homo sapiens (Human).
   9000..9062    +  CDS            nef (fragment): NEF_HV1Z2 - Experimental evidence at protein level: Swiss-Prot protein existence level 1. Extracellular Nef protein targets CD4(+) T-lymphocytes for apoptosis by interacting with CXCR4 surface receptors. From Human immunodeficiency virus type 1 group M subtype D (isolate Z2/CDC-Z34) (HIV-1).
   9064..9376    +  LTR            5' LTR (fragment): 5' long terminal repeat (LTR) from HIV-1
   9384..9564    +  LTR            5' LTR (truncated): truncated 5' long terminal repeat (LTR) from HIV-1
   9596..9820    +  polyA_signal   bGH poly(A) signal: bovine growth hormone polyadenylation signal
   9824..9845    +  promoter       SV40 promoter (fragment): SV40 enhancer and early promoter
   9866..10294   +  rep_origin     f1 ori (sequence partly withheld): f1 bacteriophage origin of replication; arrow indicates direction of (+) strand synthesis
  10308..10637   +  promoter       SV40 promoter: SV40 enhancer and early promoter
  10685..10732   +  promoter       EM7 promoter: synthetic bacterial promoter&nbsp
  10751..11125   +  CDS            BleoR: antibiotic-binding protein; Sh ble from Streptoalloteichus hindustanus; confers resistance to bleomycin, phleomycin, and Zeocin™
  11135..11260   +  CDS            ble (fragment): BLE_KLEPN - Experimental evidence at protein level: Swiss-Prot protein existence level 1. Binding protein with a strong affinity to the bleomycin family of antibiotics. Binds to CL990; an antimitotic-antibiotic compound. From Klebsiella pneumoniae.
  11255..11376   +  polyA_signal   SV40 poly(A) signal: SV40 polyadenylation signal
  11447..11469   -  protein_bind   lac operator (fragment): The lac repressor binds to the lac operator to inhibit transcription in E. coli. This inhibition can be relieved by adding lactose or isopropyl-β-D-thiogalactopyranoside (IPTG). lac repressor encoded by lacI
  11473..11503   -  promoter       lac promoter: promoter for the E. coli lac operon
  11518..11539   -  protein_bind   CAP binding site: CAP binding activates transcription in the presence of cAMP. E. coli catabolite activator protein
  11552..11644   -  CDS            lacI (fragment): lac repressor; lacI; The lac repressor binds to the lac operator to inhibit transcription in E. coli. This inhibition can be relieved by adding lactose or isopropyl-β-D-thiogalactopyranoside (IPTG).
  11827..12415   -  rep_origin     ori: high-copy-number ColE1/pMB1/pBR322/pUC origin of replication
  12586..13446   -  CDS            AmpR: β-lactamase; bla; confers resistance to ampicillin, carbenicillin, and related antibiotics
  13447..13551   -  promoter       AmpR promoter: bla
