[The description below was written by a language model from this plasmid's Addgene catalogue record and pLannotate feature annotations shown in this document.]
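Description:
pJH122 is an HIV-1-based lentiviral transfer plasmid of about 13.6 kb, built on the pJL163 backbone, for delivering a chimeric human ALDH18A1 reporter into mammalian cells. It is maintained in E. coli through a high-copy ColE1/pUC-type origin with ampicillin resistance (AmpR). The backbone also carries an f1 origin and an SV40/EM7-driven bleomycin/Zeocin resistance cassette that lies outside the viral genome. A CMV enhancer/promoter fused to a truncated 5' LTR drives synthesis of the packageable RNA. This RNA contains the Ψ packaging signal with a partial gag segment, the RRE for Rev-dependent nuclear export, and the cPPT/CTS. The 3' LTR region is followed by a bGH polyadenylation signal.

Two expression units sit back to back between the LTRs. In the forward orientation, the EF-1α promoter drives the insert: residues 1-97 of ALDH18A1 (P5CS, a glutamate-to-glutamate-5-semialdehyde enzyme of proline, ornithine and arginine biosynthesis), with the rest of the protein replaced by a 700-residue XTEN linker, an unstructured polypeptide spacer. The feature table annotates only the ALDH18A1 portion. The roughly 3 kb downstream is unannotated; it presumably holds the XTEN coding sequence, and the record does not say what else may be there. In the opposite orientation, a human PGK promoter drives puromycin N-acetyltransferase followed by a WPRE, allowing selection of transduced cells.

The record states no purpose beyond expressing this fusion. The associated publication concerns proximity-specific ribosome profiling of localized mitochondrial translation, so the construct probably tests how an N-terminal segment of ALDH18A1 joined to a long inert coding region behaves in that context. The depositor notes that differences between their sequence and the repository's sequencing result have no functional consequences.
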