Addgene plasmid #243728: pJH122
Purpose: Expresses a fusion between residue 1-97 of ALDH18A1 and a 700-residue XTEN linker
Depositing lab: Jonathan Weissman. Depositing organization: Whitehead Institute for Biomedical Research. Publication: Proximity-specific ribosome profiling reveals the logic of localized mitochondrial translation. Luo J, Khandwala S, Hu J, Lee SY, Hickey KL, Levine ZG, Harper JW, Ting AY, Weissman JS. Cell. 2025 Aug 25:S0092-8674(25)00916-X. doi: 10.1016/j.cell.2025.08.002. PubMed 40876456.
Backbone
  Vector backbone: pJL163
  Backbone manufacturer: Weissman Lab
  Vector type: Lentiviral
Growth in bacteria
  Bacterial resistance: Ampicillin, 100 μg/mL
  Growth temperature: 37°C
  Growth strain: NEB Stable
  Copy number: High Copy
Gene/Insert
  Gene/Insert name: ALDH18A1(1-97aa)-XTEN700
  Species: H. sapiens (human)
  Mutation: The remainder of ALDH18A1 after the first 97 residues is replaced by a 700-residue XTEN linker
  Entrez Gene: ALDH18A1 (a.k.a. ADCL3, ARCL3A, GSAS, P5CS, PYCS, SPG9, SPG9A, SPG9B)
  Cloning method: Gibson Cloning
Terms and licenses: Academic/Nonprofit Terms; Industry Terms: Not Available to Industry
Depositor comments: The depositor confirms that discrepancies between the depositor's sequence and Addgene's sequences have no functional consequences.
How to cite: pJH122 was a gift from Jonathan Weissman (Addgene plasmid # 243728 ; http://n2t.net/addgene:243728 ; RRID:Addgene_243728)
